>Addgene plasmid #203493 | pAG416GALL-HIV-1_PR | addgene full sequence | sequence record 402844 | Addgene NGS Result
TTGAGATCCTTTTTTTCTGCGCGTAATCTGCTGCTTGCAAACAAAAAAACCACCGCTACCAGCGGTGGTT
TGTTTGCCGGATCAAGAGCTACCAACTCTTTTTCCGAAGGTAACTGGCTTCAGCAGAGCGCAGATACCAA
ATACTGTTCTTCTAGTGTAGCCGTAGTTAGGCCACCACTTCAAGAACTCTGTAGCACCGCCTACATACCT
CGCTCTGCTAATCCTGTTACCAGTGGCTGCTGCCAGTGGCGATAAGTCGTGTCTTACCGGGTTGGACTCA
AGACGATAGTTACCGGATAAGGCGCAGCGGTCGGGCTGAACGGGGGGTTCGTGCACACAGCCCAGCTTGG
AGCGAACGACCTACACCGAACTGAGATACCTACAGCGTGAGCTATGAGAAAGCGCCACGCTTCCCGAAGG
GAGAAAGGCGGACAGGTATCCGGTAAGCGGCAGGGTCGGAACAGGAGAGCGCACGAGGGAGCTTCCAGGG
GGAAACGCCTGGTATCTTTATAGTCCTGTCGGGTTTCGCCACCTCTGACTTGAGCGTCGATTTTTGTGAT
GCTCGTCAGGGGGGCGGAGCCTATGGAAAAACGCCAGCAACGCGGCCTTTTTACGGTTCCTGGCCTTTTG
CTGGCCTTTTGCTCACATGTTCTTTCCTGCGTTATCCCCTGATTCTGTGGATAACCGTATTACCGCCTTT
GAGTGAGCTGATACCGCTCGCCGCAGCCGAACGACCGAGCGCAGCGAGTCAGTGAGCGAGGAAGCGGAAG
AGCGCCCAATACGCAAACCGCCTCTCCCCGCGCGTTGGCCGATTCATTAATGCAGCTGGCACGACAGGTT
TCCCGACTGGAAAGCGGGCAGTGAGCGCAACGCAATTAATGTGAGTTAGCTCACTCATTAGGCACCCCAG
GCTTTACACTTTATGCTTCCGGCTCGTATGTTGTGTGGAATTGTGAGCGGATAACAATTTCACACAGGAA
ACAGCTATGACCATGATTACGCCAAGCGCGCAATTAACCCTCACTAAAGGGAACAAAAGCTGGAGCTCTA
TGACCATGATTACGCCAAGCGGCTCGTGACAGCCCTCCGAAGGAAGACTCTCCTCCGTGCGTCCTCGTCT
TCACCGGTCGCGTTCCTGAAACGCAGATGTGCCTCGCGCCGCACTGCTCCGAACAATAAAGATTCTACAA
TACTAGCTTTTATGGTTATGAAGAGGAAAAATTGGCAGTAACCTGGCCCCACAAACCTTCAAATGAACGA
ATCAAATTAACAACCATAGGATGATAATGCGATTAGTTTTTTAGCCTTATTTCTGGGGTAATTAATCAGC
GAAGCGATGATTTTTGATCTATTAACAGATATATAAATGCAAAAACTGCATAACCACTTTAACTAATACT
TTCAACATTTTCGGTTTGTATTACTTCTTATTCAAATGTAATAAAAGTATCAACAAAAAATTGTTAATAT
ACCTCTATACTTTAACGTCAAGGAGAAAAAACCCCGGATCCGGAATTCCAGCTGACCACCGACTAGTGGA
TCCCCCATCACAAGTTTGTACAAAAAAGCAGGCTACAAAATG
[297 nt withheld, positions 1583-1879]
TAAAACCCAGCTTTCTTGTACTAAGTGGTGATGGGCTGCAGGAATTCGATATCAAGCTTATCGATACCGT
CGACCTCGAGTCATGTAATTAGTTATGTCACGCTTACATTCACGCCCTCCCCCCACATCCGCTCTAACCG
AAAAGGAAGGAGTTAGACAACCTGAAGTCTAGGTCCCTATTTATTTTTTTATAGTTATGTTAGTATTAAG
AACGTTATTTATATTTCAAATTTTTCTTTTTTTTCTGTACAGACGCGTGTACGCATGTAACATTATACTG
AAAACCTTGCTTGAGAAGGTTTTGGGACGCTCGAAGGCTTTAATTTGCGGCCGGTACCCAATTCGCCCTA
TAGTGAGTCGTATTACGCGCGCTCACTGGCCGTCGTTTTACAACGTCGTGACTGGGAAAACCCTGGCGTT
ACCCAACTTAATCGCCTTGCAGCACATCCCCCTTTCGCCAGCTGGCGTAATAGCGAAGAGGCCCGCACCG
ATCGCCCTTCCCAACAGTTGCGCAGCCTGAATGGCGAATGG
[124 nt withheld, positions 2411-2534]
C
[91 nt withheld, positions 2536-2626]
A
[49 nt withheld, positions 2628-2676]
CCTTTGACGTTGGAGTCCACGTTCTTT
[37 nt withheld, positions 2704-2740]
ACCCTATCTCGGTCTATTCTTTTGATTTATAAGGGATTTTGCCGATTTCGGCCTATTGGTTAAAAAATGA
GCTGATTTAACAAAAATTTAACGCGAATTTTAACAAAATATTAACGCTTACAATTTCCTGATGCGGTATT
TTCTCCTTACGCATCTGTGCGGTATTTCACACCGCATAGGGTAATAACTGATATAATTAAATTGAAGCTC
TAATTTGTGAGTTTAGTATACATGCATTTACTTATAATACAGTTTTTTAGTTTTGCTGGCCGCATCTTCT
CAAATATGCTTCCCAGCCTGCTTTTCTGTAACGTTCACCCTCTACCTTAGCATCCCTTCCCTTTGCAAAT
AGTCCTCTTCCAACAATAATAATGTCAGATCCTGTAGAGACCACATCATCCACGGTTCTATACTGTTGAC
CCAATGCGTCTCCCTTGTCATCTAAACCCACACCGGGTGTCATAATCAACCAATCGTAACCTTCATCTCT
TCCACCCATGTCTCTTTGAGCAATAAAGCCGATAACAAAATCTTTGTCGCTCTTCGCAATGTCAACAGTA
CCCTTAGTATATTCTCCAGTAGATAGGGAGCCCTTGCATGACAATTCTGCTAACATCAAAAGGCCTCTAG
GTTCCTTTGTTACTTCTTCTGCCGCCTGCTTCAAACCGCTAACAATACCTGGGCCCACCACACCGTGTGC
ATTCGTAATGTCTGCCCATTCTGCTATTCTGTATACACCCGCAGAGTACTGCAATTTGACTGTATTACCA
ATGTCAGCAAATTTTCTGTCTTCGAAGAGTAAAAAATTGTACTTGGCGGATAATGCCTTTAGCGGCTTAA
CTGTGCCCTCCATGGAAAAATCAGTCAAGATATCCACATGTGTTTTTAGTAAACAAATTTTGGGACCTAA
TGCTTCAACTAACTCCAGTAATTCCTTGGTGGTACGAACATCCAATGAAGCACACAAGTTTGTTTGCTTT
TCGTGCATGATATTAAATAGCTTGGCAGCAACAGGACTAGGATGAGTAGCAGCACGTTCCTTATATGTAG
CTTTCGACATGATTTATCTTCGTTTCCTGCAGGTTTTTGTTCTGTGCAGTTGGGTTAAGAATACTGGGCA
ATTTCATGTTTCTTCAACACTACATATGCGTATATATACCAATCTAAGTCTGTGCTCCTTCCTTCGTTCT
TCCTTCTGTTCGGAGATTACCGAATCAAAAAAATTTCAAGGAAACCGAAATCAAAAAAAAGAATAAAAAA
AAAATGATGAATTGAAAAGGTGGTATGGTGCACTCTCAGTACAATCTGCTCTGATGCCGCATAGTTAAGC
CAGCCCCGACACCCGCCAACACCCGCTGACGCGCCCTGACGGGCTTGTCTGCTCCCGGCATCCGCTTACA
GACAAGCTGTGACCGTCTCCGGGAGCTGCATGTGTCAGAGGTTTTCACCGTCATCACCGAAACGCGCGAG
ACGAAAGGGCCTCGTGATACGCCTATTTTTATAGGTTAATGTCATGATAATAATGGTTTCTTAGACGGAT
CGCTTGCCTGTAACTTACACGCGCCTCGTATCTTTTAATGATGGAATAATTTGGGAATTTACTCTGTGTT
TATTTATTTTTATGTTTTGTATTTGGATTTTAGAAAGTAAATAAAGAAGGTAGAAGAGTTACGGAATGAA
GAAAAAAAAATAAACAAAGGTTTAAAAAATTTCAACAAAAAGCGTACTTTACATATATATTTATTAGACA
AGAAAAGCAGATTAAATAGATATACATTCGATTAACGATAAGTAAAATGTAAAATCACAGGATTTTCGTG
TGTGGTCTTCTACACAGACAAGATGAAACAATTCGGCATTAATACCTGAGAGCAGGAAGAGCAAGATAAA
AGGTAGTATTTGTTGGCGATCCCCCTAGAGTCTTTTACATCTTCGGAAAACAAAAACTATTTTTTCTTTA
ATTTCTTTTTTTACTTTCTATTTTTAATTTATATATTTATATTAAAAAATTTAAATTATAATTATTTTTA
TAGCACGTGATGAAAAGGACCCAGGTGGCACTTTTCGGGGAAATGTGCGCGGAACCCCTATTTGTTTATT
TTTCTAAATACATTCAAATATGTATCCGCTCATGAGACAATAACCCTGATAAATGCTTCAATAATATTGA
AAAAGGAAGAGTATGAGTATTCAACATTTCCGTGTCGCCCTTATTCCCTTTTTTGCGGCATTTTGCCTTC
CTGTTTTTGCTCACCCAGAAACGCTGGTGAAAGTAAAAGATGCTGAAGATCAGTTGGGTGCACGAGTGGG
TTACATCGAACTGGATCTCAACAGCGGTAAGATCCTTGAGAGTTTTCGCCCCGAAGAACGTTTTCCAATG
ATGAGCACTTTTAAAGTTCTGCTATGTGGCGCGGTATTATCCCGTATTGACGCCGGGCAAGAGCAACTCG
GTCGCCGCATACACTATTCTCAGAATGACTTGGTTGAGTACTCACCAGTCACAGAAAAGCATCTTACGGA
TGGCATGACAGTAAGAGAATTATGCAGTGCTGCCATAACCATGAGTGATAACACTGCGGCCAACTTACTT
CTGACAACGATCGGAGGACCGAAGGAGCTAACCGCTTTTTTGCACAACATGGGGGATCATGTAACTCGCC
TTGATCGTTGGGAACCGGAGCTGAATGAAGCCATACCAAACGACGAGCGTGACACCACGATGCCTGTAGC
AATGGCAACAACGTTGCGCAAACTATTAACTGGCGAACTACTTACTCTAGCTTCCCGGCAACAATTAATA
GACTGGATGGAGGCGGATAAAGTTGCAGGACCACTTCTGCGCTCGGCCCTTCCGGCTGGCTGGTTTATTG
CTGATAAATCTGGAGCCGGTGAGCGTGGGTCTCGCGGTATCATTGCAGCACTGGGGCCAGATGGTAAGCC
CTCCCGTATCGTAGTTATCTACACGACGGGGAGTCAGGCAACTATGGATGAACGAAATAGACAGATCGCT
GAGATAGGTGCCTCACTGATTAAGCATTGGTAACTGTCAGACCAAGTTTACTCATATATACTTTAGATTG
ATTTAAAACTTCATTTTTAATTTAAAAGGATCTAGGTGAAGATCCTTTTTGATAATCTCATGACCAAAAT
CCCTTAACGTGAGTTTTCGTTCCACTGAGCGTCAGACCCCGTAGAAAAGATCAAAGGATCTTC
Features (pLannotate 1.2.2; 23 found; start..end, strand, type, name):
      1..589     +  rep_origin     ori: high-copy-number ColE1/pMB1/pBR322/pUC origin of replication
    772..864     +  CDS            lacI (fragment): lac repressor; lacI; The lac repressor binds to the lac operator to inhibit transcription in E. coli. This inhibition can be relieved by adding lactose or isopropyl-β-D-thiogalactopyranoside (IPTG).
    877..898     +  protein_bind   CAP binding site: CAP binding activates transcription in the presence of cAMP. E. coli catabolite activator protein
    913..943     +  promoter       lac promoter: promoter for the E. coli lac operon
    951..967     +  protein_bind   lac operator: The lac repressor binds to the lac operator to inhibit transcription in E. coli. This inhibition can be relieved by adding lactose or isopropyl-β-D-thiogalactopyranoside (IPTG). lac repressor encoded by lacI
   1012..1030    +  promoter       T3 promoter: promoter for bacteriophage T3 RNA polymerase
   1076..1495    +  promoter       GAL1 promoter: S. cerevisiae GAL1; inducible promoter, regulated by Gal4
   1550..1574    +  protein_bind   attB1: mutant version of attB; recombination site for the Gateway® BP reaction BP Clonase™
   1574..1879    +  CDS            gag-pol (fragment) (sequence partly withheld): POL_HV1LW - Experimental evidence at protein level: Swiss-Prot protein existence level 1. [Integrase]: Catalyzes viral DNA integration into the host chromosome, by performing a series of DNA cutting and joining reactions. This enzyme activity takes place after virion entry into a cell and reverse transcription of the RNA genome in dsDNA. The first step in the integration process is 3' processing. This step requires a complex comprising the viral genome, matrix protein, Vpr and integrase. This complex is called the pre-integration complex (PIC). The integrase protein removes 2 nucleotides from
   1884..1908    -  protein_bind   attB2: mutant version of attB; recombination site for the Gateway® BP reaction BP Clonase™
   1912..1959    +  misc_feature   MCS (fragment): pBluescript multiple cloning site
   1960..2207    +  terminator     CYC1 terminator: S. cerevisiae CYC1; transcription terminator for CYC1
   2226..2244    -  promoter       T7 promoter: promoter for bacteriophage T7 RNA polymerase
   2252..2407    +  CDS            lacZα (fragment): LacZα fragment of β-galactosidase; lacZ fragment
   2411..2839    +  rep_origin     f1 ori (sequence partly withheld): f1 bacteriophage origin of replication; arrow indicates direction of (+) strand synthesis
   2867..2918    -  misc_feature   bom (fragment): basis of mobility region from pBR322
   2997..3800    -  CDS            URA3: orotidine-5'-phosphate decarboxylase, required for uracil biosynthesis; S. cerevisiae URA3; yeast auxotrophic marker, counterselectable with 5-fluoroorotic acid (5-FOA)
   3801..4016    -  promoter       URA3 promoter: S. cerevisiae URA3
   4024..4073    -  misc_feature   bom (fragment): basis of mobility region from pBR322
   4175..4210    -  CDS            rop (fragment): Rop protein, which maintains plasmids at low copy number; rop
   4278..4781    -  misc_feature   CEN/ARS: S. cerevisiae CEN6 centromere fused to an autonomously replicating sequence
   4818..4922    +  promoter       AmpR promoter: bla
   4923..5783    +  CDS            AmpR: β-lactamase; bla; confers resistance to ampicillin, carbenicillin, and related antibiotics
