[The description below was written by a language model from this plasmid's Addgene catalogue record and pLannotate feature annotations shown in this document.]
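Description:
pAG416GALL-HIV-1_PR is a yeast expression shuttle plasmid of about 6 kb, built on the Gateway-compatible pAG416GALL-ccdB-6stop destination backbone. In E. coli it replicates from a high-copy ColE1/pUC-type origin and is selected with ampicillin through the β-lactamase (AmpR) gene. An f1 origin and remnants of the pBluescript-style lac promoter/lacZα region, with flanking T3 and T7 promoters, are also present. In Saccharomyces cerevisiae it is maintained through a CEN6/ARS element, which gives stable, low-copy centromeric propagation. Selection there is by the URA3 auxotrophic marker under its own promoter, which complements uracil auxotrophy and can be counterselected with 5-FOA.

The payload is the HIV-1 protease coding sequence, annotated in the feature table as a roughly 300 bp fragment of the viral gag-pol polyprotein. The functional text attached to that annotation describes integrase, but this is simply inherited from the polyprotein database entry. The insert sits between attB1 and attB2 sites, the scars of the Gateway recombination that replaced the ccdB cassette of the parent vector. Transcription is driven by the GALL promoter, an attenuated derivative of the galactose-inducible, Gal4-regulated GAL1 promoter (the annotation software labels it GAL1), and is terminated by the CYC1 terminator. No epitope tag or reporter is annotated.

This arrangement allows galactose-inducible, moderate-level expression of the protease in yeast. The plasmid comes from work describing a multiplexed method for rapidly identifying viral protease inhibitors, which suggests its use in yeast-based inhibitor screening. The record does not give details of the assay readout.
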