Addgene plasmid #203493: pAG416GALL-HIV-1_PR
Purpose: Expresses HIV-1 protease from a GALL promoter with a URA3 marker
Depositing lab: Alejandro Chavez. Depositing organization: University of California, San Diego (UCSD). Publication: A multiplex method for rapidly identifying viral protease inhibitors. Hong SJ, Resnick SJ, Iketani S, Cha JW, Albert BA, Fazekas CT, Chang CW, Liu H, Dagan S, Abagyan MR, Fajtova P, Culbertson B, Brace B, Reddem ER, Forouhar F, Glickman JF, Balkovec JM, Stockwell BR, Shapiro L, O'Donoghue AJ, Sabo Y, Freundlich JS, Ho DD, Chavez A. Mol Syst Biol. 2025 Feb;21(2):158-172. doi: 10.1038/s44320-024-00082-1. Epub 2025 Jan 6. PubMed 39762652.
Backbone
  Vector backbone: pAG416GALL-ccdB-6stop
  Vector type: Yeast Expression
  Selectable markers: URA3
Growth in bacteria
  Bacterial resistance: Ampicillin, 100 μg/mL
  Growth temperature: 37°C
  Growth strain: DH5alpha
  Copy number: Unknown
Gene/Insert
  Gene/Insert name: HIV-1 protease
  Promoter: GALL
  Cloning method: Gateway Cloning
  Sequencing primers: 5′ aaatgcaaaaactgcataacca
Terms and licenses: Academic/Nonprofit Terms; Industry Terms: Not Available to Industry
How to cite: pAG416GALL-HIV-1_PR was a gift from Alejandro Chavez (Addgene plasmid # 203493 ; http://n2t.net/addgene:203493 ; RRID:Addgene_203493)
